LOCUS       Exported 850 bp ds-DNA linear SYN 23-MAY-2021
DEFINITION  Localization: Nuclear Envelope, Excitation: 683, Emission: 704.
ACCESSION   .
VERSION     .
KEYWORDS    mIFP24-LaminA-C-18
SOURCE      synthetic DNA construct
  ORGANISM  synthetic DNA construct
REFERENCE   1 (bases 1 to 850)
  AUTHORS   Yu D, Baird MA, Allen JR, Howe ES, Klassen MP, Reade A, Makhijani K,
            Song Y, Liu S, Murthy Z, Zhang SQ, Weiner OD, Kornberg TB, Jan YN,
            Davidson MW, Shu X
  TITLE     A naturally monomeric infrared fluorescent protein for protein
            labeling in vivo.
  JOURNAL   Nat Methods. 2015 Aug;12(8):763-765. doi: 10.1038/nmeth.3447. Epub
            2015 Jun 22.
  PUBMED    26098020
REFERENCE   2 (bases 1 to 850)
  AUTHORS   .
  TITLE     Direct Submission
  JOURNAL   Exported May 23, 2021 from SnapGene Server 1.1.58
            http://www.snapgene.com
FEATURES             Location/Qualifiers
     source          1..850
                     /organism="synthetic DNA construct"
                     /mol_type="other DNA"
ORIGIN
        1 tgggcgttgg cgcgaccctg gtttgctctc tgatggtgtc tggtcgtctg tggggtctga
       61 tcgcttgcca ccactacgaa ccgcgcttcg ttccgttcca cattcgcgct gctggcgaag
      121 cgctggcgga aacttgtgcg atccgcatcg cgacgctgga gagctttgca cagtctcagt
      181 ccaaaggtgg cggaagcggc ggcggaagcg gtggcggaag tggtggcgga agcggcggcg
      241 gaagcggtgg cggaagttcc ggactcagat ctggcagcgg tggaggcagc gcatccggcg
      301 gaagcggaag cgagaccccg tcccagcggc gcgccacccg cagcggggcg caggccagct
      361 ccactccgct gtcgcccacc cgcatcaccc ggctgcagga gaaggaggac ctgcaggagc
      421 tcaatgatcg cttggcggtc tacatcgacc gtgtgcgctc gctggaaacg gagaacgcag
      481 ggctgcgcct tcgcatcacc gagtctgaag aggtggtcag ccgcgaggtg tccggcatca
      541 aggccgccta cgaggccgag ctcggggatg cccgcaagac ccttgactca gtagccaagg
      601 agcgcgcccg cctgcagctg gagctgagca aagtgcgtga ggagtttaag gagctgaaag
      661 cgcgcaatac caagaaggag ggtgacctga tagctgctca ggctcggctg aaggacctgg
      721 aggctctgct gaactccaag gaggccgcac tgagcactgc tctcagtgag aagcgcacgc
      781 tggagggcga gctgcatgat ctgcggggcc aggtggccaa gcttgaggca gccctaggtg
      841 aggccaagaa
//
