>Addgene plasmid #56267 | mIFP24-LaminA-C-18 | addgene partial sequence | sequence record 118356 | SV40pA-R 5'-GAAATTTGTGATGCTATTGC-3'
TTGCATTCATTTTATGTTTCAGGTTCAGGGGGAGGTGTGGGAGGTTTTTTAAAGCAAGTAAAACCTCTAC
AAATGTGGTATGGCTGATTATGATCAGTTATCTAGATCCGGTGGATCCTTACATGATGCTGCAGTTCTGG
GGGCTCTGGGTTCGGGGGCTGGAGTTGCCCAGGAGGTAGGAGCGGGTGACCAGATTGTCCCCGAAGCTGC
CACCCCCACTGCCCCCCACACTGCGGTAGCTGCGAGTGACCGTGACACTGGAGGCAGAAGAGCCAGAGGA
GATGGGTCCGCCCACCTGGGCTCCTGAGCCGCTGGCAGATGCCTTGTCGGCAGGCTGCCCGCAGGTCCCG
CACAGCACGGTGCGCGAGCGCAGGTTGTACTCAGCGGGGTCCCCCGAGCTGCTGCAGTGGGAGCCGTGGT
GGTGATGGAGCAGGTCATCTCCATCCTCATCCTCGTCGTCCTCAACCACAGTCACTGAGCGCACCAGCTT
GCGCATGGCCACTTCTTCCCCAGTGGAGTTGATGAGAGCCGTACGCAGGCTGTTCCCGCAGCCCCAGGTG
TTCTGTGCCTTCCACACCAGGTCGGTAGGGGGGCTGTGGGTGGCCCCAGCTCCTGCAGCCCAGATCGTCA
CCACCTGCCCAGCCTTCAGGGTGAACTTTGGTGGGAACCGGTAAGTCAGCAAGGGATCATCTCCATTCTG
GCGCTTGATCTGCCAATTGCCCATGGACTGGTCCTCATTGGACTTGTTGCGCAGCCGGACAAACTTGCCC
TCCTCATCCACCTCCTCCACGGCCACGCGCCCGCTAGTGCGTGCGTGCTGTGAGAAGCTGCTGCGGCTCT
CAGTGGACTCCAGTTTGCGCTTTTTGGT
