>Addgene plasmid #56267 | mIFP24-LaminA-C-18 | addgene partial sequence | sequence record 122941 | pEXFP-3 5'-CAGGTTCAGGGGGAGGTGTGG-3'
CTCTACAATGTGGTATGGCTGATTATGATCAGTTATCTAGATCCGGTGGATCCTTACATGATGCTGCAGT
TCTGGGGGCTCTGGGTTCGGGGGCTGGAGTTGCCCAGGAGGTAGGAGCGGGTGACCAGATTGTCCCCGAA
GCTGCCACCCCCACTGCCCCCCACACTGCGGTAGCTGCGAGTGACCGTGACACTGGAGGCAGAAGAGCCA
GAGGAGATGGGTCCGCCCACCTGGGCTCCTGAGCCGCTGGCAGATGCCTTGTCGGCAGGCTGCCCGCAGG
TCCCGCACAGCACGGTGCGCGAGCGCAGGTTGTACTCAGCGGGGTCCCCCGAGCTGCTGCAGTGGGAGCC
GTGGTGGTGATGGAGCAGGTCATCTCCATCCTCATCCTCGTCGTCCTCAACCACAGTCACTGAGCGCACC
AGCTTGCGCATGGCCACTTCTTCCCCAGTGGAGTTGATGAGAGCCGTACGCAGGCTGTTCCCGCAGCCCC
AGGTGTTCTGTGCCTTCCACACCAGGTCGGTAGGGGGGCTGTGGGTGGCCCCAGCTCCTGCAGCCCAGAT
CGTCACCACCTGCCCAGCCTTCAGGGTGAACTTTGGTGGGAACCGGTAAGTCAGCAAGGGATCATCTCCA
TTCTGGCGCTTGATCTGCCAATTGCCCATGGACTGGTCCTCATTGGACTTGTTGCGCAGCCGGACAAACT
TGCCCTCCTCATCCACCTCCTCCACGGCCACGCGCCCGCTAGTGCGTGCGTGCTGTGAGAAGCTGCTGCG
GCTCTCAGTGGACTCCAGTTTGCGCTTTTTGGTGACGCTGCCCCCACCCTGTGTCTGGGATGAGTGAGAG
GAAGCACGGC
