[The description below was written by a language model from this plasmid's Addgene catalogue record and the feature table of its GenBank file.]
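Description:
mIFP24-LaminA-C-18 is a mammalian expression plasmid built on the mIFP24-C1 backbone (about 4.75 kb without the insert), in which human lamin A (LMNA) is fused to the monomeric infrared fluorescent protein variant mIFP24. The fluorescent protein is supplied by the backbone and sits at the N terminus of the fusion, so lamin A is attached through its own N terminus and its C terminus stays free. The "C-18" in the name probably denotes this C-type arrangement and a linker between the two proteins, but the record does not explain the suffix. A CMV promoter drives strong constitutive expression in mammalian cells. The listed 3′ sequencing primer implies an SV40 polyadenylation signal downstream of the insert. The plasmid is maintained at high copy in E. coli under kanamycin selection. A neomycin resistance marker allows G418 selection of stably transfected mammalian cells.

The construct serves as a localization marker for the nuclear envelope. Lamin A incorporates into the nuclear lamina beneath the inner nuclear membrane, so the fusion outlines the nuclear periphery with a near-infrared signal (excitation 683 nm, emission 704 nm). This far-red position in the spectrum suits multicolour imaging alongside green and red fluorophores. It also demonstrates that the monomeric tag tolerates fusion to a filament-forming protein. Infrared proteins of this phytochrome-derived class generally fluoresce by binding the endogenous chromophore biliverdin.

The sequence record held for this plasmid covers only an 850 bp portion and has no annotated features. The origin of replication, the exact fusion junction and other elements therefore cannot be confirmed from it, and the description above rests on the catalogue fields.
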