Addgene plasmid #56267: mIFP24-LaminA-C-18
Purpose: Localization: Nuclear Envelope, Excitation: 683, Emission: 704
Depositing lab: Michael Davidson. Depositing organization: Florida State University, Tallahassee. Publication: A naturally monomeric infrared fluorescent protein for protein labeling in vivo. Yu D, Baird MA, Allen JR, Howe ES, Klassen MP, Reade A, Makhijani K, Song Y, Liu S, Murthy Z, Zhang SQ, Weiner OD, Kornberg TB, Jan YN, Davidson MW, Shu X. Nat Methods. 2015 Aug;12(8):763-765. doi: 10.1038/nmeth.3447. Epub 2015 Jun 22. PubMed 26098020.
Backbone
  Vector backbone: mIFP24-C1
  Backbone size w/o insert (bp): 4750
  Vector type: Mammalian Expression
  Selectable markers: Neomycin (select with G418)
Growth in bacteria
  Bacterial resistance: Kanamycin, 50 μg/mL
  Growth temperature: 37°C
  Growth strain: DH5alpha
  Copy number: High Copy
Gene/Insert
  Gene/Insert name: LaminA (alt name: NM_170707.2)
  Species: H. sapiens (human)
  Entrez Gene: LMNA (a.k.a. CDCD1, CDDC, CMD1A, CMT2B1, EMD2, FPL, FPLD, FPLD2, HGPS, IDC, LDP1, LFP, LGMD1B, LMN1, LMNC, LMNL1, MADA, PRO1)
  Promoter: CMV
  Tag / fusion protein: mIFP24 (N terminal on backbone)
  Cloning method: Unknown
  Sequencing primers: 5′ CMV-F; 3′ SV40pA-R
Terms and licenses: Academic/Nonprofit Terms; Industry Terms
Depositor comments: . Excitation = 683; Emission = 704
How to cite: mIFP24-LaminA-C-18 was a gift from Michael Davidson (Addgene plasmid # 56267 ; http://n2t.net/addgene:56267 ; RRID:Addgene_56267)
